Addgene plasmid #192306: pEN_TT 3xFLAG-KPNA2
Purpose: Gateway entry vector for an inducible 3xFLAG-KPNA2
Depositing lab: Kevin Janes. Depositing organization: University of Virginia. Publication: Nucleocytoplasmic transport of active HER2 causes fractional escape from the DCIS-like state. Wang L, Paudel BB, McKnight RA, Janes KA. Nat Commun. 2023 Apr 13;14(1):2110. doi: 10.1038/s41467-023-37914-x. PubMed 37055441.
Backbone
  Vector backbone: pEN_TTmiRC2-3xFLAG-Linker
  Backbone manufacturer: Addgene #25752
  Vector type: Gateway entry vector
Growth in bacteria
  Bacterial resistance: Gentamicin, 10 μg/mL
  Growth temperature: 37°C
  Growth strain: DH5alpha
  Copy number: High Copy
Gene/Insert
  Gene/Insert name: KPNA2 (alt names: IPOA1; PTAC58)
  Species: H. sapiens (human)
  Entrez Gene: KPNA2 (a.k.a. IPOA1, PTAC58, QIP2, RCH1, SRP1-alpha, SRP1alpha)
  Tag / fusion protein: 3xFLAG (N terminal on insert)
  Cloning method: Restriction Enzyme; 5′ cloning site SpeI (not destroyed); 3′ cloning site SphI (not destroyed)
Terms and licenses: Academic/Nonprofit Terms; Industry Terms: Not Available to Industry
How to cite: pEN_TT 3xFLAG-KPNA2 was a gift from Kevin Janes (Addgene plasmid # 192306 ; http://n2t.net/addgene:192306 ; RRID:Addgene_192306)
