[The description below was written by a language model from this plasmid's Addgene catalogue record and pLannotate feature annotations shown in this document.]
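Description:
pEN_TT 3xFLAG-KPNA2 is a 5,454-nt Gateway entry vector built on the pEN_TTmiRC2-3xFLAG-Linker backbone. It is designed to shuttle a tetracycline/doxycycline-inducible, epitope-tagged human KPNA2 expression cassette into destination vectors. It is propagated in E. coli from a high-copy ColE1/pUC-type origin and selected with gentamicin, conferred by the aacC1 gentamicin acetyltransferase gene driven by a class 1 integron Pc promoter. The two KanR annotations are fragments lying on either side of the gentamicin cassette. This suggests that the cassette interrupts an earlier kanamycin marker, and kanamycin is not listed as a selection for this plasmid. The rrnB T1 and T2 terminators sit upstream of the Gateway cassette, where they insulate it from read-through transcription from the backbone.

The payload lies between attL1 and attL2, so an LR Clonase reaction transfers the promoter and coding sequence together into an attR-containing destination vector. Inside the att sites, the tight TRE promoter (seven tet operators fused to a minimal CMV promoter) drives an N-terminal 3xFLAG tag, which includes an enterokinase cleavage site. The tag is followed by the KPNA2 open reading frame, which was cloned between SpeI and SphI sites that were both retained. KPNA2 (importin subunit alpha-1, also known as RCH1 or SRP1-alpha) is an adapter that binds nuclear localisation signals and couples cargo to KPNB1 for Ran-dependent import through the nuclear pore.

No polyadenylation signal or Tet transactivator is annotated in the entry clone, so inducible expression presumably depends on elements supplied by the destination vector or the host cell. The associated work concerns nucleocytoplasmic transport of active HER2. The FLAG tag allows detection or immunoprecipitation of the induced protein.
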