Features (pLannotate 1.2.2; 13 found; start..end, strand, type, name):
     67..166     +  protein_bind   attL1: mutant version of attL; recombination site for the Gateway® LR reaction LR Clonase™
    198..512     +  promoter       tight TRE promoter: Tet-responsive promoter PTight, consisting of seven tet operator sequences followed by the minimal CMV promoter
    521..586     +  CDS            3xFLAG: three tandem FLAG® epitope tags, followed by an enterokinase cleavage site
    593..2179    +  CDS            KPNA2: IMA1_HUMAN - Also known as RCH1, SRP1. Experimental evidence at protein level: Swiss-Prot protein existence level 1. Functions in nuclear protein import as an adapter protein for nuclear receptor KPNB1. Binds specifically and directly to substrates containing either a simple or bipartite NLS motif. Docking of the importin/substrate complex to the nuclear pore complex (NPC) is mediated by KPNB1 through binding to nucleoporin FxFG repeats and the complex is subsequently translocated through the pore by an energy requiring, Ran-dependent mechanism. At the nucleoplasmic side of the NPC, Ran binds
   2224..2323    -  protein_bind   attL2: mutant version of attL; recombination site for the Gateway® LR reaction LR Clonase™
   2446..3072    +  CDS            KanR (fragment): aminoglycoside phosphotransferase; aph(3')-Ia; confers resistance to kanamycin in bacteria or G418 (Geneticin®) in eukaryotes
   3106..3639    -  CDS            GmR: gentamycin acetyltransferase; aacC1; confers resistance to gentamycin
   3828..3856    -  promoter       Pc promoter: intI1 (promoter lies within the coding sequence); class 1 integron promoter
   3834..4181    -  CDS            YPR2_ECOLX (fragment): Protein predicted: Swiss-Prot protein existence level 4. From Escherichia coli.
   4186..4370    +  CDS            KanR (fragment): aminoglycoside phosphotransferase; aph(3')-Ia; confers resistance to kanamycin in bacteria or G418 (Geneticin®) in eukaryotes
   4513..5101    +  rep_origin     ori: high-copy-number ColE1/pMB1/pBR322/pUC origin of replication
   5269..5312    -  terminator     rrnB T1 terminator: Escherichia coli rrnB; transcription terminator T1 from the E. coli rrnB gene
   5444..17      +  terminator     rrnB T2 terminator (across the origin): transcription terminator T2 from the E. coli rrnB gene
>Addgene plasmid #192306 | pEN_TT 3xFLAG-KPNA2 | addgene full sequence | sequence record 375752 | Addgene NGS Result
CTGACGGATGGCCTTTTTGCGTTTCTACAAACTCTTCCTGTTAGTTAGTTACTTAAGCTCGGGCCCCAAA
TAATGATTTTATTTTGACTGATAGTGACCTGTTCGTTGCAACAAATTGATAAGCAATGCTTTTTTATAAT
GCCAACTTTGTACAAAAAAGCAGGCTTTAAAGGAACCAATTCAGTCGACTGGATCCCGAGTTTACTCCCT
ATCAGTGATAGAGAACGTATGTCGAGTTTACTCCCTATCAGTGATAGAGAACGATGTCGAGTTTACTCCC
TATCAGTGATAGAGAACGTATGTCGAGTTTACTCCCTATCAGTGATAGAGAACGTATGTCGAGTTTACTC
CCTATCAGTGATAGAGAACGTATGTCGAGTTTATCCCTATCAGTGATAGAGAACGTATGTCGAGTTTACT
CCCTATCAGTGATAGAGAACGTATGTCGAGGTAGGCGTGTACGGTGGGAGGCCTATATAAGCAGAGCTCG
TTTAGTGAACCGTCAGATCGCCACTAGATGGACTACAAAGACCATGACGGTGATTATAAAGATCATGACA
TCGATTACAAGGATGACGATGACAAGACTAGTATGTCCACCAACGAGAATGCTAATACACCAGCTGCCCG
TCTTCACAGATTCAAGAACAAGGGAAAAGACAGTACAGAAATGAGGCGTCGCAGAATAGAGGTCAATGTG
GAGCTGAGGAAAGCTAAGAAGGATGACCAGATGCTGAAGAGGAGAAATGTAAGCTCATTTCCTGATGATG
CTACTTCTCCGCTGCAGGAAAACCGCAACAACCAGGGCACTGTAAATTGGTCTGTTGATGACATTGTCAA
AGGCATAAATAGCAGCAATGTGGAAAATCAGCTCCAAGCTACTCAAGCTGCCAGGAAACTACTTTCCAGA
GAAAAACAGCCCCCCATAGACAACATAATCCGGGCTGGTTTGATTCCGAAATTTGTGTCCTTCTTGGGCA
GAACTGATTGTAGTCCCATTCAGTTTGAATCTGCTTGGGCACTCACTAACATTGCTTCTGGGACATCAGA
ACAAACCAAGGCTGTGGTAGATGGAGGTGCCATCCCAGCATTCATTTCTCTGTTGGCATCTCCCCATGCT
CACATCAGTGAACAAGCTGTCTGGGCTCTAGGAAACATTGCAGGTGATGGCTCAGTGTTCCGAGACTTGG
TTATTAAGTACGGTGCAGTTGACCCACTGTTGGCTCTCCTTGCAGTTCCTGAGATGTCATCTTTAGCATG
TGGCTACTTACGTAATCTTACCTGGACACTTTCTAATCTTTGCCGCAACAAGAATCCTGCACCCCCGATA
GATGCTGTTGAGCAGATTCTTCCTACCTTAGTTCGGCTCCTGCATCATGATGATCCAGAAGTGTTAGCAG
ATACCTGCTGGGCTATTTCCTACCTTACTGATGGTCCAAATGAACGAATTGGCATGGTGGTGAAAACAGG
AGTTGTGCCCCAACTTGTGAAGCTTCTAGGAGCTTCTGAATTGCCAATTGTGACTCCTGCCCTAAGAGCC
ATAGGGAATATTGTCACTGGTACAGATGAACAGACTCAGGTTGTGATTGATGCAGGAGCACTCGCCGTCT
TTCCCAGCCTGCTCACCAACCCCAAAACTAACATTCAGAAGGAAGCTACGTGGACAATGTCAAACATCAC
AGCCGGCCGCCAGGACCAGATACAGCAAGTTGTGAATCATGGATTAGTCCCATTCCTTGTCAGTGTTCTC
TCTAAGGCAGATTTTAAGACACAAAAGGAAGCTGTGTGGGCCGTGACCAACTATACCAGTGGTGGAACAG
TTGAACAGATTGTGTACCTTGTTCACTGTGGCATAATAGAACCGTTGATGAACCTCTTAACTGCAAAAGA
TACCAAGATTATTCTGGTTATCCTGGATGCCATTTCAAATATCTTTCAGGCTGCTGAGAAACTAGGTGAA
ACTGAGAAACTTAGTATAATGATTGAAGAATGTGGAGGCTTAGACAAAATTGAAGCTCTACAAAACCATG
AAAATGAGTCTGTGTATAAGGCTTCGTTAAGCTTAATTGAGAAGTATTTCTCTGTAGAGGAAGAGGAAGA
TCAAAACGTTGTACCAGAAACTACCTCTGAAGGCTACACTTTCCAAGTTCAGGATGGGGCTCCTGGGACC
TTTAACTTTTGAGCATGCCAATTGGAAGACTAATGCGTTTTCGAGATATCTAGACCCAGCTTTCTTGTAC
AAAGTTGGCATTATAAGAAAGCATTGCTTATCAATTTGTTGCAACGAACAGGTCACTATCAGTCAAAATA
AAATCATTATTTGCCATCCAGCTGCAGCTCTGGCCCGTGTCTCAAAATCTCTGATGTTACATTGCACAAG
ATAAAAATATATCATCATGAACAATAAAACTGTCTGCTTACATAAACAGTAATACAAGGGGTGTTATGAG
CCATATTCAACGGGAAACGTCGAGGCCGCGATTAAATTCCAACATGGATGCTGATTTATATGGGTATAAA
TGGGCTCGCGATAATGTCGGGCAATCAGGTGCGACAATCTATCGCTTGTATGGGAAGCCCGATGCGCCAG
AGTTGTTTCTGAAACATGGCAAAGGTAGCGTTGCCAATGATGTTACAGATGAGATGGTCAGACTAAACTG
GCTGACGGAATTTATGCCTCTTCCGACCATCAAGCATTTTATCCGTACTCCTGATGATGCATGGTTACTC
ACCACTGCGATCCCCGGAAAAACAGCATTCCAGGTATTAGAAGAATATCCTGATTCAGGTGAAAATATTG
TTGATGCGCTGGCAGTGTCCCTGCGCCGGTTGCATTCGATTCCTGTTTGTAATTGTCCTTTTAACAGCGA
TCGCGTATTTCGTCTCGCTCAGGCGCAATCACGAATGAATAACGGTTTGGTTGATGCGAGTGATTTTGAT
GACGAGCGTAATGGCTGGCCTGTTGAACAAGTCTGGAAAGAAATGCATAAACTTTTGCCATTCTCACCGG
ATTCAGTCGTCACTCATGGTGATTTCTCACTTGATAACCTTATTTTTGACGAGGGGAAATTAGGCCGGGA
AGCCGATCTCGGCTTGAACGAATTGTTAGGTGGCGGTACTTGGGTCGATATCAAAGTGCATCACTTCTTC
CCGTATGCCCAACTTTGTATAGAGAGCCACTGCGGGATCGTCACCGTAATCTGCTTGCACGTAGATCACA
TAAGCACCAAGCGCGTTGGCCTCATGCTTGAGGAGATTGATGAGCGCGGTGGCAATGCCCTGCCTCCGGT
GCTCGCCGGAGACTGCGAGATCATAGATATAGATCTCACTACGCGGCTGCTCAAACTTGGGCAGAACGTA
AGCCGCGAGAGCGCCAACAACCGCTTCTTGGTCGAAGGCAGCAAGCGCGATGAATGTCTTACTACGGAGC
AAGTTCCCGAGGTAATCGGAGTCCGGCTGATGTTGGGAGTAGGTGGCTACGTCTCCGAACTCACGACCGA
AAAGATCAAGAGCAGCCCGCATGGATTTGACTTGGTCAGGGCCGAGCCTACATGTGCGAATGATGCCCAT
ACTTGAGCCACCTAACTTTGTTTTAGGGCGACTGCCCTGCTGCGTAACATCGTTGCTGCTGCGTAACATC
GTTGCTGCTCCATAACATCAAACATCGACCCACGGCGTAACGCGCTTGCTGCTTGGATGCCCGAGGCATA
GACTGTACAAAAAAACAGTCATAACAAGCCATGAAAACCGCCACTGCGCCGTTACCACCGCTGCGTTCGG
TCAAGGTTCTGGACCAGTTGCGTGAGCGCATACGCTACTTGCATTACAGTTTACGAACCGAACAGGCTTA
TGTCAACTGGGTTCGTGCCTTCATCCGTTTCCACGGTGTGCGTCACCCGGCAACCTTGGGCAGCAGCGAA
GTCGAGGCATTTCTGTCCTGGCTGGCGAACGAGCGCAAGGTTTCGGTCTCCACGCATCGTCAGGCATTGG
CGGCCTTGCTGTTCTTCTACGGCAAGGTGCTGTGCACGGATCTGCCCTGGCTTCAGGAGATCGGAAGACC
TCGGCCGTCGCGGCGCTTGCCGGTGGTGCTGACCCCGGATGAAGTGGTTCGCATCCTCGGTTTTCTGGAA
GGCGAGCATCGTTTGTTCGCCCAGGACTCTAGCTATAGTTCTAGTGGTTGGCTACTAATAGGTTGTATTG
ATGTTGGACGAGTCGGAATCGCAGACCGATACCAGGATCTTGCCATCCTATGGAACTGCCTCGGTGAGTT
TTCTCCTTCATTACAGAAACGGCTTTTTCAAAAATATGGTATTGATAATCCTGATATGAATAAATTGCAG
TTTCATTTGATGCTCGATGAGTTTTTCTAATCAGAATTGGTTAATTGGTTGTAACACTGGCAGAGCATTA
CGCTGACTTGACGGGACGGCGCAAGCTCATGACCAAAATCCCTTAACGTGAGTTTTCGTTCCACTGAGCG
TCAGACCCCGTAGAAAAGATCAAAGGATCTTCTTGAGATCCTTTTTTTCTGCGCGTAATCTGCTGCTTGC
AAACAAAAAAACCACCGCTACCAGCGGTGGTTTGTTTGCCGGATCAAGAGCTACCAACTCTTTTTCCGAA
GGTAACTGGCTTCAGCAGAGCGCAGATACCAAATACTGTTCTTCTAGTGTAGCCGTAGTTAGGCCACCAC
TTCAAGAACTCTGTAGCACCGCCTACATACCTCGCTCTGCTAATCCTGTTACCAGTGGCTGCTGCCAGTG
GCGATAAGTCGTGTCTTACCGGGTTGGACTCAAGACGATAGTTACCGGATAAGGCGCAGCGGTCGGGCTG
AACGGGGGGTTCGTGCACACAGCCCAGCTTGGAGCGAACGACCTACACCGAACTGAGATACCTACAGCGT
GAGCTATGAGAAAGCGCCACGCTTCCCGAAGGGAGAAAGGCGGACAGGTATCCGGTAAGCGGCAGGGTCG
GAACAGGAGAGCGCACGAGGGAGCTTCCAGGGGGAAACGCCTGGTATCTTTATAGTCCTGTCGGGTTTCG
CCACCTCTGACTTGAGCGTCGATTTTTGTGATGCTCGTCAGGGGGGCGGAGCCTATGGAAAAACGCCAGC
AACGCGGCCTTTTTACGGTTCCTGGCCTTTTGCTGGCCTTTTGCTCACATGTTCTTTCCTGCGTTATCCC
CTGATTCTGTGGATAACCGTATTACCGCTAGCATGGATCTCGGGGACGTCTAACTACTAAGCGAGAGTAG
GGAACTGCCAGGCATCAAATAAAACGAAAGGCTCAGTCGGAAGACTGGGCCTTTCGTTTTATCTGTTGTT
TGTCGGTGAACGCTCTCCTGAGTAGGACAAATCCGCCGGGAGCGGATTTGAACGTTGTGAAGCAACGGCC
CGGAGGGTGGCGGGCAGGACGCCCGCCATAAACTGCCAGGCATCAAACTAAGCAGAAGGCCATC
